Addgene plasmid #132238: pDONR221_SLC44A4
Purpose: Gateway entry clone with codon-optimized ORF sequence for subcloning into custom expression vectors
Depositing lab: RESOLUTE Consortium & Giulio Superti-Furga. Depositing organization: CeMM Research Center for Molecular Medicine. Publication: The RESOLUTE consortium: unlocking SLC transporters for drug discovery. Superti-Furga G, Lackner D, Wiedmer T, Ingles-Prieto A, Barbosa B, Girardi E, Goldmann U, Gurtl B, Klavins K, Klimek C, Lindinger S, Lineiro-Retes E, Muller AC, Onstein S, Redinger G, Reil D, Sedlyarov V, Wolf G, Crawford M, Everley R, ... Steppan CM. Nat Rev Drug Discov. 2020 Jul;19(7):429-430. doi: 10.1038/d41573-020-00056-6. PubMed 32265506.
Backbone
  Vector backbone: pDONR221
  Backbone manufacturer: Thermo Fisher Scientific
  Backbone size w/o insert (bp): 2550
  Vector type: Mammalian Expression
Growth in bacteria
  Bacterial resistance: Kanamycin, 50 μg/mL
  Growth temperature: 37°C
  Growth strain: Stbl3
  Copy number: High Copy
Gene/Insert
  Gene/Insert name: SLC44A4 (alt name: NG22, CTL4, FLJ14491, TPPT, DFNA72, C6orf29)
  Species: H. sapiens (human)
  Insert size (bp): 2130
  Entrez Gene: SLC44A4 (a.k.a. CTL4, NG22, C6orf29, FLJ14491)
  Cloning method: Gateway Cloning
  Sequencing primers: 5′ M13-fwd; 3′ M13-rev
Terms and licenses: Academic/Nonprofit Terms; Industry Terms
Depositor comments: For more information on the full Resolute plasmid collection, please see www.addgene.org/depositor-collections/re-solute/. Please provide your feedback on this plasmid to the RESOLUTE consortium by filling out their RESOLUTE repository feedback form: https://forms.office.com/Pages/ResponsePage.aspx?id=0e05yklzmkS7rjFGQL4N7z4feCLQvEJAmVcOCM_u885UN1JJRko0Ukg4TVQwNTZLOUxPQVJWT1NHUCQlQCN0PWcu
How to cite: pDONR221_SLC44A4 was a gift from RESOLUTE Consortium & Giulio Superti-Furga (Addgene plasmid # 132238 ; http://n2t.net/addgene:132238 ; RRID:Addgene_132238)
