[The description below was written by a language model from this plasmid's Addgene catalogue record and pLannotate feature annotations shown in this document.]
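Description:
pDONR221_SLC44A4 is a Gateway entry clone built on the pDONR221 backbone from Thermo Fisher Scientific, carrying a codon-optimized open reading frame for human SLC44A4, also known as CTL4, NG22, TPPT or C6orf29, a member of the solute carrier family. The sequenced plasmid is about 4.7 kb, of which the insert accounts for 2,130 bp. It is maintained in E. coli through a high-copy ColE1/pUC-type origin of replication and selected with kanamycin via an aminoglycoside phosphotransferase (KanR) gene.

The SLC44A4 coding sequence sits between attL1 and attL2, the recombination sites used by LR Clonase to transfer the ORF directionally into any attR-containing destination vector. Upstream of the cassette, rrnB T1 and T2 transcription terminators insulate the insert from read-through transcription originating in the backbone. A T7 promoter lies just beyond attL2 and points back toward the insert on the opposite strand. Short lacI and lacZα fragments are annotated as backbone remnants and do not represent functional genes. M13 forward and reverse priming sites flank the cassette for sequence verification.

Although the catalogue classifies the vector type as mammalian expression, the feature table shows no eukaryotic promoter or polyadenylation signal, so the plasmid does not itself drive expression in mammalian cells. The record does not state whether the ORF retains a stop codon or carries any tags. It is part of a consortium collection of SLC transporter clones and serves as a shuttle source for subcloning SLC44A4 into custom expression vectors for transporter studies.
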