Features (pLannotate 1.2.2; 10 found; start..end, strand, type, name):
    121..213     +  CDS            lacI (fragment): lac repressor; lacI; The lac repressor binds to the lac operator to inhibit transcription in E. coli. This inhibition can be relieved by adding lactose or isopropyl-β-D-thiogalactopyranoside (IPTG).
    268..295     -  terminator     rrnB T2 terminator: transcription terminator T2 from the E. coli rrnB gene
    427..470     +  terminator     rrnB T1 terminator: Escherichia coli rrnB; transcription terminator T1 from the E. coli rrnB gene
    517..553     -  CDS            lacZα (fragment): LacZα fragment of β-galactosidase; lacZ fragment
    569..668     +  protein_bind   attL1: mutant version of attL; recombination site for the Gateway® LR reaction LR Clonase™
    674..2803    +  CDS            SLC44A4: CTL4_HUMAN - Also known as C6orf29, CTL4 From Homo sapiens (Human).
   2805..2904    -  protein_bind   attL2: mutant version of attL; recombination site for the Gateway® LR reaction LR Clonase™
   2922..2940    -  promoter       T7 promoter: promoter for bacteriophage T7 RNA polymerase
   3074..3883    +  CDS            KanR: aminoglycoside phosphotransferase; aph(3')-Ia; confers resistance to kanamycin in bacteria or G418 (Geneticin®) in eukaryotes
   4030..4618    +  rep_origin     ori: high-copy-number ColE1/pMB1/pBR322/pUC origin of replication
>Addgene plasmid #132238 | pDONR221_SLC44A4 | addgene full sequence | sequence record 262894 | Addgene NGS Result
CTTTCCTGCGTTATCCCCTGATTCTGTGGATAACCGTATTACCGCCTTTGAGTGAGCTGATACCGCTCGC
CGCAGCCGAACGACCGAGCGCAGCGAGTCAGTGAGCGAGGAAGCGGAAGAGCGCCCAATACGCAAACCGC
CTCTCCCCGCGCGTTGGCCGATTCATTAATGCAGCTGGCACGACAGGTTTCCCGACTGGAAAGCGGGCAG
TGAGCGCAACGCAATTAATACGCGTACCGCTAGCCAGGAAGAGTTTGTAGAAACGCAAAAAGGCCATCCG
TCAGGATGGCCTTCTGCTTAGTTTGATGCCTGGCAGTTTATGGCGGGCGTCCTGCCCGCCACCCTCCGGG
CCGTTGCTTCACAACGTTCAAATCCGCTCCCGGCGGATTTGTCCTACTCAGGAGAGCGTTCACCGACAAA
CAACAGATAAAACGAAAGGCCCAGTCTTCCGACTGAGCCTTTCGTTTTATTTGATGCCTGGCAGTTCCCT
ACTCTCGCGTTAACGCTAGCATGGATGTTTTCCCAGTCACGACGTTGTAAAACGACGGCCAGTCTTAAGC
TCGGGCCCCAAATAATGATTTTATTTTGACTGATAGTGACCTGTTCGTTGCAACACATTGATGAGCAATG
CTTTTTTATAATGCCAACTTTGTACAAAAAAGCAGGCTCCACCATGGGCGGCAAGCAGAGGGATGAGGAC
GATGAGGCCTACGGCAAGCCAGTGAAGTATGACCCCTCTTTCAGAGGCCCTATCAAGAACAGGAGCTGCA
CCGATGTGATCTGCTGCGTGCTGTTCCTGCTGTTTATCCTGGGCTACATCGTGGTGGGCATCGTGGCCTG
GCTGTACGGCGATCCACGCCAGGTGCTGTATCCCCGGAATAGCACAGGCGCCTACTGTGGCATGGGCGAG
AACAAGGACAAGCCCTACCTGCTGTATTTCAATATCTTTTCCTGCATCCTGAGCTCCAACATCATCTCTG
TGGCCGAGAATGGCCTGCAGTGTCCTACCCCACAGGTGTGCGTGTCTAGCTGTCCCGAGGACCCTTGGAC
AGTGGGCAAGAACGAGTTTTCTCAGACCGTGGGCGAGGTGTTCTACACAAAGAACAGAAATTTTTGCCTG
CCAGGCGTGCCCTGGAATATGACCGTGATCACAAGCCTGCAGCAGGAGCTGTGCCCTAGCTTCCTGCTGC
CTTCCGCCCCAGCCCTGGGCAGGTGTTTTCCATGGACCAACGTGACACCACCTGCCCTGCCAGGAATCAC
CAATGATACCACAATCCAGCAGGGCATCTCTGGCCTGATCGACAGCCTGAACGCCCGCGATATCAGCGTG
AAGATCTTCGAGGACTTTGCCCAGTCCTGGTACTGGATCCTGGTGGCCCTGGGAGTGGCCCTGGTGCTGT
CCCTGCTGTTCATCCTGCTGCTGAGGCTGGTGGCAGGACCACTGGTGCTGGTGCTGATCCTGGGCGTGCT
GGGCGTGCTGGCATATGGCATCTACTATTGCTGGGAGGAGTACCGCGTGCTGCGGGATAAGGGCGCCTCC
ATCTCTCAGCTGGGCTTCACCACAAATCTGTCTGCCTATCAGAGCGTGCAGGAGACATGGCTGGCCGCCC
TGATCGTGCTGGCCGTGCTGGAGGCCATCCTGCTGCTGATGCTGATCTTTCTGCGGCAGAGAATCAGGAT
CGCCATCGCCCTGCTGAAGGAGGCCAGCAAGGCCGTGGGCCAGATGATGTCCACCATGTTCTACCCCCTG
GTGACATTTGTGCTGCTGCTGATCTGTATCGCCTACTGGGCCATGACCGCCCTGTATCTGGCCACATCTG
GCCAGCCTCAGTATGTGCTGTGGGCCAGCAACATCTCCTCTCCTGGCTGCGAGAAGGTGCCAATCAACAC
CTCCTGTAATCCTACAGCCCACCTGGTGAATAGCTCCTGCCCAGGCCTGATGTGCGTGTTCCAGGGCTAT
TCTAGCAAGGGCCTGATCCAGCGGAGCGTGTTCAACCTGCAGATCTACGGCGTGCTGGGCCTGTTTTGGA
CCCTGAATTGGGTGCTGGCCCTGGGACAGTGCGTGCTGGCAGGAGCCTTCGCCAGCTTTTATTGGGCCTT
CCACAAGCCACAGGATATCCCCACCTTCCCTCTGATCTCCGCCTTTATCAGAACCCTGAGGTACCACACA
GGCTCTCTGGCCTTTGGCGCCCTGATCCTGACACTGGTGCAGATCGCCAGAGTGATCCTGGAGTATATCG
ACCACAAGCTGAGGGGAGTGCAGAACCCAGTGGCACGGTGCATCATGTGCTGTTTCAAGTGCTGTCTGTG
GTGTCTGGAGAAGTTCATCAAGTTTCTGAACAGAAATGCCTACATCATGATCGCCATCTATGGCAAGAAC
TTCTGCGTGAGCGCCAAGAATGCCTTTATGCTGCTGATGCGCAACATCGTGCGGGTGGTGGTGCTGGACA
AGGTGACCGATCTGCTGCTGTTCTTTGGCAAGCTGCTGGTGGTGGGAGGAGTGGGCGTGCTGTCCTTCTT
TTTCTTTTCTGGCAGGATCCCTGGCCTGGGCAAGGATTTCAAGAGCCCCCACCTGAATTACTATTGGCTG
CCTATCATGACCTCCATCCTGGGCGCCTACGTGATCGCCTCCGGCTTCTTCAGCGTGTTCGGCATGTGCG
TGGACACACTGTTCCTGTGCTTCCTGGAGGATCTGGAGAGAAACAATGGCAGCCTGGACAGGCCATACTA
TATGAGCAAGTCCCTGCTGAAGATCCTGGGCAAGAAGAACGAGGCCCCACCCGACAATAAGAAGCGCAAG
AAGGACCCAGCTTTCTTGTACAAAGTTGGCATTATAAGAAAGCATTGCTTATCAATTTGTTGCAACGAAC
AGGTCACTATCAGTCAAAATAAAATCATTATTTGCCATCCAGCTGATATCCCCTATAGTGAGTCGTATTA
CATGGTCATAGCTGTTTCCTGGCAGCTCTGGCCCGTGTCTCAAAATCTCTGATGTTACATTGCACAAGAT
AAAAATATATCATCATGAACAATAAAACTGTCTGCTTACATAAACAGTAATACAAGGGGTGTTATGAGCC
ATATTCAACGGGAAACGTCGAGGCCGCGATTAAATTCCAACATGGATGCTGATTTATATGGGTATAAATG
GGCTCGCGATAATGTCGGGCAATCAGGTGCGACAATCTATCGCTTGTATGGGAAGCCCGATGCGCCAGAG
TTGTTTCTGAAACATGGCAAAGGTAGCGTTGCCAATGATGTTACAGATGAGATGGTCAGACTAAACTGGC
TGACGGAATTTATGCCTCTTCCGACCATCAAGCATTTTATCCGTACTCCTGATGATGCATGGTTACTCAC
CACTGCGATCCCCGGAAAAACAGCATTCCAGGTATTAGAAGAATATCCTGATTCAGGTGAAAATATTGTT
GATGCGCTGGCAGTGTTCCTGCGCCGGTTGCATTCGATTCCTGTTTGTAATTGTCCTTTTAACAGCGATC
GCGTATTTCGTCTCGCTCAGGCGCAATCACGAATGAATAACGGTTTGGTTGATGCGAGTGATTTTGATGA
CGAGCGTAATGGCTGGCCTGTTGAACAAGTCTGGAAAGAAATGCATAAACTTTTGCCATTCTCACCGGAT
TCAGTCGTCACTCATGGTGATTTCTCACTTGATAACCTTATTTTTGACGAGGGGAAATTAATAGGTTGTA
TTGATGTTGGACGAGTCGGAATCGCAGACCGATACCAGGATCTTGCCATCCTATGGAACTGCCTCGGTGA
GTTTTCTCCTTCATTACAGAAACGGCTTTTTCAAAAATATGGTATTGATAATCCTGATATGAATAAATTG
CAGTTTCATTTGATGCTCGATGAGTTTTTCTAATCAGAATTGGTTAATTGGTTGTAACACTGGCAGAGCA
TTACGCTGACTTGACGGGACGGCGCAAGCTCATGACCAAAATCCCTTAACGTGAGTTACGCGTCGTTCCA
CTGAGCGTCAGACCCCGTAGAAAAGATCAAAGGATCTTCTTGAGATCCTTTTTTTCTGCGCGTAATCTGC
TGCTTGCAAACAAAAAAACCACCGCTACCAGCGGTGGTTTGTTTGCCGGATCAAGAGCTACCAACTCTTT
TTCCGAAGGTAACTGGCTTCAGCAGAGCGCAGATACCAAATACTGTTCTTCTAGTGTAGCCGTAGTTAGG
CCACCACTTCAAGAACTCTGTAGCACCGCCTACATACCTCGCTCTGCTAATCCTGTTACCAGTGGCTGCT
GCCAGTGGCGATAAGTCGTGTCTTACCGGGTTGGACTCAAGACGATAGTTACCGGATAAGGCGCAGCGGT
CGGGCTGAACGGGGGGTTCGTGCACACAGCCCAGCTTGGAGCGAACGACCTACACCGAACTGAGATACCT
ACAGCGTGAGCTATGAGAAAGCGCCACGCTTCCCGAAGGGAGAAAGGCGGACAGGTATCCGGTAAGCGGC
AGGGTCGGAACAGGAGAGCGCACGAGGGAGCTTCCAGGGGGAAACGCCTGGTATCTTTATAGTCCTGTCG
GGTTTCGCCACCTCTGACTTGAGCGTCGATTTTTGTGATGCTCGTCAGGGGGGCGGAGCCTATGGAAAAA
CGCCAGCAACGCGGCCTTTTTACGGTTCCTGGCCTTTTGCTGGCCTTTTGCTCACATGTT
