>Addgene plasmid #132238 | pDONR221_SLC44A4 | depositor partial sequence | sequence record 253876 | Codon-optimized ORF of SLC44A4
ATGGGCGGCAAGCAGAGGGATGAGGACGATGAGGCCTACGGCAAGCCAGTGAAGTATGACCCCTCTTTCA
GAGGCCCTATCAAGAACAGGAGCTGCACCGATGTGATCTGCTGCGTGCTGTTCCTGCTGTTTATCCTGGG
CTACATCGTGGTGGGCATCGTGGCCTGGCTGTACGGCGATCCACGCCAGGTGCTGTATCCCCGGAATAGC
ACAGGCGCCTACTGTGGCATGGGCGAGAACAAGGACAAGCCCTACCTGCTGTATTTCAATATCTTTTCCT
GCATCCTGAGCTCCAACATCATCTCTGTGGCCGAGAATGGCCTGCAGTGTCCTACCCCACAGGTGTGCGT
GTCTAGCTGTCCCGAGGACCCTTGGACAGTGGGCAAGAACGAGTTTTCTCAGACCGTGGGCGAGGTGTTC
TACACAAAGAACAGAAATTTTTGCCTGCCAGGCGTGCCCTGGAATATGACCGTGATCACAAGCCTGCAGC
AGGAGCTGTGCCCTAGCTTCCTGCTGCCTTCCGCCCCAGCCCTGGGCAGGTGTTTTCCATGGACCAACGT
GACACCACCTGCCCTGCCAGGAATCACCAATGATACCACAATCCAGCAGGGCATCTCTGGCCTGATCGAC
AGCCTGAACGCCCGCGATATCAGCGTGAAGATCTTCGAGGACTTTGCCCAGTCCTGGTACTGGATCCTGG
TGGCCCTGGGAGTGGCCCTGGTGCTGTCCCTGCTGTTCATCCTGCTGCTGAGGCTGGTGGCAGGACCACT
GGTGCTGGTGCTGATCCTGGGCGTGCTGGGCGTGCTGGCATATGGCATCTACTATTGCTGGGAGGAGTAC
CGCGTGCTGCGGGATAAGGGCGCCTCCATCTCTCAGCTGGGCTTCACCACAAATCTGTCTGCCTATCAGA
GCGTGCAGGAGACATGGCTGGCCGCCCTGATCGTGCTGGCCGTGCTGGAGGCCATCCTGCTGCTGATGCT
GATCTTTCTGCGGCAGAGAATCAGGATCGCCATCGCCCTGCTGAAGGAGGCCAGCAAGGCCGTGGGCCAG
ATGATGTCCACCATGTTCTACCCCCTGGTGACATTTGTGCTGCTGCTGATCTGTATCGCCTACTGGGCCA
TGACCGCCCTGTATCTGGCCACATCTGGCCAGCCTCAGTATGTGCTGTGGGCCAGCAACATCTCCTCTCC
TGGCTGCGAGAAGGTGCCAATCAACACCTCCTGTAATCCTACAGCCCACCTGGTGAATAGCTCCTGCCCA
GGCCTGATGTGCGTGTTCCAGGGCTATTCTAGCAAGGGCCTGATCCAGCGGAGCGTGTTCAACCTGCAGA
TCTACGGCGTGCTGGGCCTGTTTTGGACCCTGAATTGGGTGCTGGCCCTGGGACAGTGCGTGCTGGCAGG
AGCCTTCGCCAGCTTTTATTGGGCCTTCCACAAGCCACAGGATATCCCCACCTTCCCTCTGATCTCCGCC
TTTATCAGAACCCTGAGGTACCACACAGGCTCTCTGGCCTTTGGCGCCCTGATCCTGACACTGGTGCAGA
TCGCCAGAGTGATCCTGGAGTATATCGACCACAAGCTGAGGGGAGTGCAGAACCCAGTGGCACGGTGCAT
CATGTGCTGTTTCAAGTGCTGTCTGTGGTGTCTGGAGAAGTTCATCAAGTTTCTGAACAGAAATGCCTAC
ATCATGATCGCCATCTATGGCAAGAACTTCTGCGTGAGCGCCAAGAATGCCTTTATGCTGCTGATGCGCA
ACATCGTGCGGGTGGTGGTGCTGGACAAGGTGACCGATCTGCTGCTGTTCTTTGGCAAGCTGCTGGTGGT
GGGAGGAGTGGGCGTGCTGTCCTTCTTTTTCTTTTCTGGCAGGATCCCTGGCCTGGGCAAGGATTTCAAG
AGCCCCCACCTGAATTACTATTGGCTGCCTATCATGACCTCCATCCTGGGCGCCTACGTGATCGCCTCCG
GCTTCTTCAGCGTGTTCGGCATGTGCGTGGACACACTGTTCCTGTGCTTCCTGGAGGATCTGGAGAGAAA
CAATGGCAGCCTGGACAGGCCATACTATATGAGCAAGTCCCTGCTGAAGATCCTGGGCAAGAAGAACGAG
GCCCCACCCGACAATAAGAAGCGCAAGAAG
